Addgene plasmid #17516: BS.YxiN.Twin1.a207-479.wt
Depositing lab: David McKay. Depositing organization: Stanford University. Publication: The Bacillus subtilis RNA helicase YxiN is distended in solution. Wang S, Overgaard MT, Hu Y, McKay DB. Biophys J. 2008 Jan 1. 94(1):L01-3. 10.1529/biophysj.107.120709 PubMed 17951299.
Backbone
  Vector backbone: pTWIN1
  Backbone manufacturer: New England Biolabs
  Backbone size w/o insert (bp): 7375
  Vector type: Bacterial Expression
Growth in bacteria
  Bacterial resistance: Ampicillin, 100 μg/mL
  Growth temperature: 37°C
  Growth strain: DH5alpha
  Copy number: High Copy
Gene/Insert
  Gene/Insert name: B. subtilis DEAD-box helicase YxiN second domain (alt name: DbpA homolog)
  Species: Bacillus subtilis
  Insert size (bp): 819
  Mutation: deleted amino acid residues 1-206
  GenBank ID: D83026
  Tag / fusion protein: intein-chitin binding domain (C terminal on backbone)
  Cloning method: Restriction Enzyme; 5′ cloning site NdeI (not destroyed); 3′ cloning site SpeI (not destroyed)
  Sequencing primers: 5′ T7
Resource information
  A portion of this plasmid was derived from a plasmid made by: Dr. Olke Uhlenbeck, Northwestern University
Terms and licenses: Academic/Nonprofit Terms; Industry Terms: Not Available to Industry
How to cite: BS.YxiN.Twin1.a207-479.wt was a gift from David McKay (Addgene plasmid # 17516 ; http://n2t.net/addgene:17516 ; RRID:Addgene_17516)
