[The description below was written by a language model from this plasmid's Addgene catalogue record.]
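Description:
BS.YxiN.Twin1.a207-479.wt is a bacterial expression plasmid built on the pTWIN1 backbone from New England Biolabs, a vector from the intein-mediated purification family. It is maintained in E. coli as a high-copy plasmid under ampicillin selection. No feature table accompanies the record, so the promoter and origin are not explicitly listed. The use of a T7 primer for 5′ sequencing is consistent with the T7-driven expression typical of this vector series.

The insert is an 819 bp fragment of the Bacillus subtilis DEAD-box RNA helicase YxiN, a homolog of E. coli DbpA. Residues 1–206 have been deleted, leaving amino acids 207–479 with otherwise wild-type sequence, as the plasmid name indicates. The record describes this as the second domain of the helicase. The fragment was cloned between NdeI and SpeI sites, both of which are retained, placing it in frame with a C-terminal intein–chitin binding domain supplied by the backbone.

In this arrangement the fusion protein can be captured on chitin resin. Induced self-cleavage of the intein then releases the target protein without the affinity tag, so purification needs no protease step.

The associated publication examines the solution conformation of YxiN, so the construct was most likely used to produce purified protein fragments for biophysical or structural analysis of the helicase. The record also notes that part of the plasmid derives from a construct made in another laboratory.
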