>Addgene plasmid #17516 | BS.YxiN.Twin1.a207-479.wt | addgene partial sequence | sequence record 23315 | 17516 with T7
TGCGNNATTCCCTCTGAATATTTTGTTTACTTTAAGAAGGAGATATACATATGGCGGCCGGCCTAACCAC
AAGAAATATTGAACATGCGGTGATTCAAGTAAGAGAAGAGAATAAGTTTTCATTGCTGAAAGATGTGCTG
ATGACGGAGAATCCCGACAGCTGCATCATTTTCTGCCGAACGAAGGAGCACGTCAATCAGCTGACCGATG
AATTGGATGACTTGGGATATCCATGCGATAAAATTCACGGCGGAATGATTCAGGAAGACCGATTCGACGT
CATGAATGAATTTAAACGTGGCGAGTACCGTTACTTAGTGGCGACGGATGTCGCCGCGCGCGGGATTGAT
ATTGAAAATATCTCCCTTGTCATCAACTATGATCTGCCGCTTGAAAAAGAAAGCTATGTCCACCGCACGG
GCCGAACGGGACGCGCAGGGAACAAAGGAAAGGCCATTTCGTTTGTCACGGCCTTCGAAAAACGGTTTTT
AGCCGACATTGAAGAATATATCGGATTTGAAATCCAAAAAATAGAAGCACCTTCTCAAGAGGAAGTGGCA
AGGAAGAAACCAGAATTTCTAGCTAAACTGAATGACCGTCCGGAAAGCAAAAAGGACAAAAGCGAAGAGC
TGAATAAAGACATTATGAAGCTGTATTTTAACGGCGGAAAGAAAAAGAAAATCAGAGCCGTTGATTTT
